Addgene plasmid #32385: pMSCV-Peredox-mCherry-NLS
Depositing lab: Gary Yellen. Depositing organization: Harvard Medical School. Publication: Imaging Cytosolic NADH-NAD(+) Redox State with a Genetically Encoded Fluorescent Biosensor. Hung YP, Albeck JG, Tantama M, Yellen G. Cell Metab. 2011 Oct 5;14(4):545-54. 10.1016/j.cmet.2011.08.012 PubMed 21982714.
Backbone
  Vector backbone: pMSCV
  Backbone manufacturer: Clontech
  Backbone size w/o insert (bp): 6300
  Vector type: Mammalian Expression, Retroviral
  Selectable markers: Puromycin
Growth in bacteria
  Bacterial resistance: Ampicillin, 100 μg/mL
  Growth temperature: 37°C
  Growth strain: DH5alpha
  Copy number: Unknown
Gene/Insert
  Gene/Insert name: Peredox-mCherry-NLS
  Insert size (bp): 2800
  Tag / fusion protein: Nuclear Localization Seq (C terminal on insert)
  Cloning method: Restriction Enzyme; 5′ cloning site XhoI (not destroyed); 3′ cloning site EcoRI (destroyed during cloning)
  Sequencing primers: 5′ CCCTTGAACCTCCTCGTTCGACC; 3′ GAGACGTGCTACTTCCATTTGTC
Terms and licenses: Academic/Nonprofit Terms; Industry Terms: Not Available to Industry
How to cite: pMSCV-Peredox-mCherry-NLS was a gift from Gary Yellen (Addgene plasmid # 32385 ; http://n2t.net/addgene:32385 ; RRID:Addgene_32385)
