[The description below was written by a language model from this plasmid's Addgene catalogue record and pLannotate feature annotations shown in this document.]
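Description:
pMSCV-Peredox-mCherry-NLS is a murine stem cell virus (MSCV)-based retroviral vector, built on the Clontech pMSCV backbone, for stable delivery of a nuclear-targeted NADH/NAD+ redox biosensor into mammalian cells. The plasmid is about 9.1 kb. In E. coli it is maintained through a high-copy ColE1/pUC-type origin and selected with ampicillin via the β-lactamase gene. Short annotated fragments of lacI, lacZα, rop, bom, TcR and env are backbone remnants and have no functional role.

The transferable region lies between the MESV-derived 5′ and 3′ long terminal repeats. It contains the Ψ packaging signal and a truncated, start-codon-less gag segment, which together allow the genomic RNA to be packaged when the viral proteins are supplied in trans by a packaging cell line. No separate promoter is annotated upstream of the sensor, so it is presumably transcribed from the 5′ LTR, as is usual for this backbone.

The insert is about 2.8 kb and was cloned between XhoI and a destroyed EcoRI site. It encodes Peredox, in which two pH-insensitive copies of the Thermus aquaticus Rex repressor flank a circularly permuted monomeric T-Sapphire, so that green fluorescence reports the NADH-NAD+ state. Peredox is fused directly to mCherry, a constitutive red fluorophore that can serve as a reference for normalising the signal to sensor abundance. The catalogue lists a C-terminal nuclear localization sequence, which the feature table does not annotate separately. Downstream, a mouse PGK promoter drives puromycin N-acetyltransferase so that transduced cells can be selected. The construct is used to generate stable lines for live-cell imaging of redox state.
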