Features (pLannotate 1.2.2; 20 found; start..end, strand, type, name):
    579..920     +  misc_feature   MESV Ψ: packaging signal of murine embryonic stem cell virus
    987..1403    +  CDS            gag (truncated): truncated Moloney murine leukemia virus (MMLV) gag gene lacking the start codon
   1445..3490    +  CDS            Peredox: genetically encoded fluorescent biosensor of the cytosolic NADH-NAD+ redox state (Hung et al., 2011) consists of two pH-insensitive mutant copies of the Thermus aquaticus redox-sensing repressor Rex (T-Rex) separated by circularly permuted monomeric T-Sapphire (cpmTS), a pH-resistant GFP variant
   3491..4198    +  CDS            mCherry: mCherry is a basic (constitutively fluorescent) red fluorescent protein published in 2004, derived from Discosoma sp.. It is reported to be a very rapidly-maturing monomer with low acid sensitivity.
   4250..4749    +  promoter       PGK promoter: mouse phosphoglycerate kinase 1 promoter
   4770..5369    +  CDS            PuroR: puromycin N-acetyltransferase; pac from Streptomyces alboniger; confers resistance to puromycin
   5469..5983    +  LTR            3' LTR: 3' long terminal repeat from murine embryonic stem cell virus
   6176..6192    -  protein_bind   lac operator: The lac repressor binds to the lac operator to inhibit transcription in E. coli. This inhibition can be relieved by adding lactose or isopropyl-β-D-thiogalactopyranoside (IPTG). lac repressor encoded by lacI
   6200..6230    -  promoter       lac promoter: promoter for the E. coli lac operon
   6245..6266    -  protein_bind   CAP binding site: CAP binding activates transcription in the presence of cAMP. E. coli catabolite activator protein
   6279..6371    -  CDS            lacI (fragment): lac repressor; lacI; The lac repressor binds to the lac operator to inhibit transcription in E. coli. This inhibition can be relieved by adding lactose or isopropyl-β-D-thiogalactopyranoside (IPTG).
   6554..7142    -  rep_origin     ori: high-copy-number ColE1/pMB1/pBR322/pUC origin of replication
   7313..8173    -  CDS            AmpR: β-lactamase; bla; confers resistance to ampicillin, carbenicillin, and related antibiotics
   8174..8278    -  promoter       AmpR promoter: bla
   8373..8408    +  CDS            rop (fragment): Rop protein, which maintains plasmids at low copy number; rop
   8510..8609    +  misc_feature   bom (fragment): basis of mobility region from pBR322
   8615..8764    -  CDS            lacZα (fragment): LacZα fragment of β-galactosidase; lacZ fragment
   8764..8965    -  CDS            TcR (fragment): tetracycline efflux protein; tet; confers resistance to tetracycline
   8966..9064    +  CDS            env (fragment): murine leukemia virus gPr80 envelope polyprotein precursor; env; proteolytically cleaved into gp70SU and p15TM subunits
   9106..515     +  LTR            5' LTR (across the origin): 5' long terminal repeat from murine embryonic stem cell virus
>Addgene plasmid #32385 | pMSCV-Peredox-mCherry-NLS | depositor full sequence | sequence record 37050 | pMSCV-Peredox-mCherry-NLS sequence 9107 bps
TGAAAGACCCCACCTGTAGGTTTGGCAAGCTAGCTTAAGTAACGCCATTTTGCAAGGCATGGAAAATACA
TAACTGAGAATAGAGAAGTTCAGATCAAGGTTAGGAACAGAGAGACAGCAGAATATGGGCCAAACAGGAT
ATCTGTGGTAAGCAGTTCCTGCCCCGGCTCAGGGCCAAGAACAGATGGTCCCCAGATGCGGTCCCGCCCT
CAGCAGTTTCTAGAGAACCATCAGATGTTTCCAGGGTGCCCCAAGGACCTGAAATGACCCTGTGCCTTAT
TTGAACTAACCAATCAGTTCGCTTCTCGCTTCTGTTCGCGCGCTTCTGCTCCCCGAGCTCAATAAAAGAG
CCCACAACCCCTCACTCGGCGCGCCAGTCCTCCGATAGACTGCGTCGCCCGGGTACCCGTATTCCCAATA
AAGCCTCTTGCTGTTTGCATCCGAATCGTGGACTCGCTGATCCTTGGGAGGGTCTCCTCAGATTGATTGA
CTGCCCACCTCGGGGGTCTTTCATTTGGAGGTTCCACCGAGATTTGGAGACCCCTGCCCAGGGACCACCG
ACCCCCCCGCCGGGAGGTAAGCTGGCCAGCGGTCGTTTCGTGTCTGTCTCTGTCTTTGTGCGTGTTTGTG
CCGGCATCTAATGTTTGCGCCTGCGTCTGTACTAGTTAGCTAACTAGCTCTGTATCTGGCGGACCCGTGG
TGGAACTGACGAGTTCTGAACACCCGGCCGCAACCCTGGGAGACGTCCCAGGGACTTTGGGGGCCGTTTT
TGTGGCCCGACCTGAGGAAGGGAGTCGATGTGGAATCCGACCCCGTCAGGATATGTGGTTCTGGTAGGAG
ACGAGAACCTAAAACAGTTCCCGCCTCCGTCTGAATTTTTGCTTTCGGTTTGGAACCGAAGCCGCGCGTC
TTGTCTGCTGCAGCGCTGCAGCATCGTTCTGTGTTGTCTCTGTCTGACTGTGTTTCTGTATTTGTCTGAA
AATTAGGGCCAGACTGTTACCACTCCCTTAAGTTTGACCTTAGGTCACTGGAAAGATGTCGAGCGGATCG
CTCACAACCAGTCGGTAGATGTCAAGAAGAGACGTTGGGTTACCTTCTGCTCTGCAGAATGGCCAACCTT
TAACGTCGGATGGCCGCGAGACGGCACCTTTAACCGAGACCTCATCACCCAGGTTAAGATCAAGGTCTTT
TCACCTGGCCCGCATGGACACCCAGACCAGGTCCCCTACATCGTGACCTGGGAAGCCTTGGCTTTTGACC
CCCCTCCCTGGGTCAAGCCCTTTGTACACCCTAAGCCTCCGCCTCCTCTTCCTCCATCCGCCCCGTCTCT
CCCCCTTGAACCTCCTCGTTCGACCCCGCCTCGATCCTCCCTTTATCCAGCCCTCACTCCTTCTCTAGGC
GCCGGAATTAGATCTCTCGAGTTGGGCCCACCATGGTTGCTAGCAAAGTTCCTGAAGCAGCCATTTCCAG
ACTGATTACTTACCTGAGAATTCTGGAAGAGCTGGAAGCCCAAGGTGTACACCGCACCGCCTCCGAGCAA
CTGGGCGAGCTGGCCCAGGTCACCGCCTTCCAGGTTGATAAGGACCTGTCCTACTTCGGCTCCTACGGCA
CTGACGGCGTTGGCTACACTGTACCGGTCCTCAAGAGAGAACTGCGCCATATCCTCGGTCTGAACCGCAA
ATGGGGCCTGTGCATCGTGGGGATGGGCCGCCTGGGATCCGCTCTTGCTGATTGGCCTGGTTTTGGCGAG
AGCTTCGAGCTGCGCGGTTTCTTCGATGTTGACCCAGGTATGGTTGGTCGGCCGGTTCGCGGTGGTGTTA
TCGAACACGTTGATCTGCTGCCCCAGCGCGTACCTGGTCGCATCGAAATCGCTCTGCTGACGGTTCCACG
CGAGGCAGCACAGAAGGCTGCCGACCTGCTGGTTGCCGCTGGCATCAAGGGCATCCTGAACTTCGCTCCA
GTTGTACTGGAGGTTCCCAAGGAAGTGGCTGTTGAGAACGTTGACATCCTGGCCGGTCTGACGCGTCTGA
GCTTTGCCATTCTGAACCCCACGTGGAGCGCAGCAGGTGGGCATGGTTTCACTGCTCACAACGTGTATAT
CATGGCTGACAAACAGAAGAACGGTATCAAGGCCAACTTCAAGATCCGCCACAACATCGAAGACGGCGGC
GTTCAGCTGGCTGATCACTACCAGCAGAACACCCCAATCGGCGACGGCCCTGTTCTGCTGCCTGACAACC
ACTACTTAAGCATCCAGTCTAAACTGTCCAAAGACCCAAACGAGAAGCGCGACCACATGGTTCTGCTGGA
ATTTGTTACCGCCGCTGGCATCACCCACGGCATGGACGAACTGTACAAGGGCGGCACCGGGGGATCTATG
GTTTCCAAAGGCGAGGAACTGTTCACTGGTGTTGTTCCTATCCTGGTTGAACTGGACGGCGACGTTAACG
GCCACAAATTCAGCGTTAGCGGGGAAGGCGAAGGAGACGCTACCTACGGCAAGCTGACTCTGAAGTTCAT
CTGCACCACTGGCAAGCTGCCTGTTCCTTGGCCTACCCTGGTTACTACCTTCTCCTATGGTGTTATGGTT
TTCGCCAGATATCCTGACCACATGAAGCAGCACGACTTCTTCAAGAGCGCCATGCCTGAGGGCTACGTTC
AGGAACGCACCATCTTTTTCAAGGACGACGGCAACTATAAGACACGCGCTGAGGTTAAGTTCGAGGGCGA
CACTCTGGTTAACCGCATCGAGCTGAAGGGCATCGACTTCAAGGAGGACGGCAACATCCTGGGCCATAAG
CTTGAATATAACACCAAGGTACCTGAAGCCGCCATCAGCCGCCTCATCACTTACCTCCGCATCCTGGAGG
AGCTCGAAGCCCAAGGCGTTCACCGCACTGCAAGCGAGCAGCTGGGCGAACTGGCACAGGTTACAGCATT
CCAGGTTGACGAAGATCTGTCCTATTTCGGTTCCTACGGCACCGACGGTGTTGGCTACACAGTCCCTGTC
CTGAAGCGCGAGCTGCGCCACATCCTGGGCCTGAACCGCAAGTGGGGCTTATGCATCGTTGGCATGGGCC
GCCTCGGTAGTGCACTGGCAGACTGGCCGGGCTTTGGTGAATCTTTCGAACTGCGCGGCTTCTTCGACGT
TGATCCAGGCATGGTTGGGCGCCCTGTTCGCGGTGGCGTTATCGAGCATGTTGACCTCCTGCCACAGCGC
GTCCCGGGTCGCATCGAGATCGCCCTGCTGACCGTTCCTCGCGAAGCTGCACAGAAGGCAGCCGACTTAC
TAGTCGCCGCTGGTATCAAGGGAATTCTGAACTTCGCCCCTGTTGTTCTGGAGGTTCCTAAGGAAGTTGC
TGTTGAAAACGTTGATTTCCTGGCCGGCCTGACCCGCCTGAGCTTCGCAATCCTGAATCCTAAGTGGCGC
GAAGAAATGATGGGTTCCGGAACTGGGGGCAACGCCTCTGACGGTGGTGGGTCTGGTGGTATGGTGAGCA
AGGGCGAGGAGGATAACATGGCCATCATCAAGGAGTTCATGCGCTTCAAGGTGCACATGGAGGGCTCCGT
GAACGGCCACGAGTTCGAGATCGAGGGCGAGGGCGAGGGCCGCCCCTACGAGGGCACCCAGACCGCCAAG
CTGAAGGTGACCAAGGGTGGCCCCCTGCCCTTCGCCTGGGACATCCTGTCCCCTCAGTTCATGTACGGCT
CCAAGGCCTACGTGAAGCACCCCGCCGACATCCCCGACTACTTGAAGCTGTCCTTCCCCGAGGGCTTCAA
GTGGGAGCGCGTGATGAACTTCGAGGACGGCGGCGTGGTGACCGTGACCCAGGACTCCTCCCTGCAGGAC
GGCGAGTTCATCTACAAGGTGAAGCTGCGCGGCACCAACTTCCCCTCCGACGGCCCCGTAATGCAGAAGA
AGACCATGGGCTGGGAGGCCTCCTCCGAGCGGATGTACCCCGAGGACGGCGCCCTGAAGGGCGAGATCAA
GCAGAGGCTGAAGCTGAAGGACGGCGGCCACTACGACGCTGAGGTCAAGACCACCTACAAGGCCAAGAAG
CCCGTGCAGCTGCCCGGCGCCTACAACGTCAACATCAAGTTGGACATCACCTCCCACAACGAGGACTACA
CCATCGTGGAACAGTACGAACGCGCCGAGGGCCGCCACTCCACCGGCGGCATGGACGAACTGTACAAGCC
TAAAAAGAAACGTAAAGTTGAAGATGCTTGAGTCGACTACAATTCTACCGGGTAGGGGAGGCGCTTTTCC
CAAGGCAGTCTGGAGCATGCGCTTTAGCAGCCCCGCTGGGCACTTGGCGCTACACAAGTGGCCTCTGGCC
TCGCACACATTCCACATCCACCGGTAGGCGCCAACCGGCTCCGTTCTTTGGTGGCCCCTTCGCGCCACCT
TCTACTCCTCCCCTAGTCAGGAAGTTCCCCCCCGCCCCGCAGCTCGCGTCGTGCAGGACGTGACAAATGG
AAGTAGCACGTCTCACTAGTCTCGTGCAGATGGACAGCACCGCTGAGCAATGGAAGCGGGTAGGCCTTTG
GGGCAGCGGCCAATAGCAGCTTTGCTCCTTCGCTTTCTGGGCTCAGAGGCTGGGAAGGGGTGGGTCCGGG
GGCGGGCTCAGGGGCGGGCTCAGGGGCGGGGCGGGCGCCCGAAGGTCCTCCGGAGGCCCGGCATTCTGCA
CGCTTCAAAAGCGCACGTCTGCCGCGCTGTTCTCCTCTTCCTCATCTCCGGGCCTTTCGACCTGCAGCCC
AAGCTTACCATGACCGAGTACAAGCCCACGGTGCGCCTCGCCACCCGCGACGACGTCCCCAGGGCCGTAC
GCACCCTCGCCGCCGCGTTCGCCGACTACCCCGCCACGCGCCACACCGTCGATCCGGACCGCCACATCGA
GCGGGTCACCGAGCTGCAAGAACTCTTCCTCACGCGCGTCGGGCTCGACATCGGCAAGGTGTGGGTCGCG
GACGACGGCGCCGCGGTGGCGGTCTGGACCACGCCGGAGAGCGTCGAAGCGGGGGCGGTGTTCGCCGAGA
TCGGCCCGCGCATGGCCGAGTTGAGCGGTTCCCGGCTGGCCGCGCAGCAACAGATGGAAGGCCTCCTGGC
GCCGCACCGGCCCAAGGAGCCCGCGTGGTTCCTGGCCACCGTCGGCGTCTCGCCCGACCACCAGGGCAAG
GGTCTGGGCAGCGCCGTCGTGCTCCCCGGAGTGGAGGCGGCCGAGCGCGCCGGGGTGCCCGCCTTCCTGG
AGACCTCCGCGCCCCGCAACCTCCCCTTCTACGAGCGGCTCGGCTTCACCGTCACCGCCGACGTCGAGGT
GCCCGAAGGACCGCGCACCTGGTGCATGACCCGCAAGCCCGGTGCCTGACGCCCGCCCCACGACCCGCAG
CGCCCGACCGAAAGGAGCGCACGACCCCATGCATCGATAAAATAAAAGATTTTATTTAGTCTCCAGAAAA
AGGGGGGAATGAAAGACCCCACCTGTAGGTTTGGCAAGCTAGCTTAAGTAACGCCATTTTGCAAGGCATG
GAAAATACATAACTGAGAATAGAGAAGTTCAGATCAAGGTTAGGAACAGAGAGACAGCAGAATATGGGCC
AAACAGGATATCTGTGGTAAGCAGTTCCTGCCCCGGCTCAGGGCCAAGAACAGATGGTCCCCAGATGCGG
TCCCGCCCTCAGCAGTTTCTAGAGAACCATCAGATGTTTCCAGGGTGCCCCAAGGACCTGAAATGACCCT
GTGCCTTATTTGAACTAACCAATCAGTTCGCTTCTCGCTTCTGTTCGCGCGCTTCTGCTCCCCGAGCTCA
ATAAAAGAGCCCACAACCCCTCACTCGGCGCGCCAGTCCTCCGATAGACTGCGTCGCCCGGGTACCCGTG
TATCCAATAAACCCTCTTGCAGTTGCATCCGACTTGTGGTCTCGCTGTTCCTTGGGAGGGTCTCCTCTGA
GTGATTGACTACCCGTCAGCGGGGGTCTTTCATGGGTAACAGTTTCTTGAAGTTGGAGAACAACATTCTG
AGGGTAGGAGTCGAATATTAAGTAATCCTGACTCAATTAGCCACTGTTTTGAATCCACATACTCCAATAC
TCCTGAAATAGTTCATTATGGACAGCGCAGAAGAGCTGGGGAGAATTAATTCGTAATCATGGTCATAGCT
GTTTCCTGTGTGAAATTGTTATCCGCTCACAATTCCACACAACATACGAGCCGGAAGCATAAAGTGTAAA
GCCTGGGGTGCCTAATGAGTGAGCTAACTCACATTAATTGCGTTGCGCTCACTGCCCGCTTTCCAGTCGG
GAAACCTGTCGTGCCAGCTGCATTAATGAATCGGCCAACGCGCGGGGAGAGGCGGTTTGCGTATTGGGCG
CTCTTCCGCTTCCTCGCTCACTGACTCGCTGCGCTCGGTCGTTCGGCTGCGGCGAGCGGTATCAGCTCAC
TCAAAGGCGGTAATACGGTTATCCACAGAATCAGGGGATAACGCAGGAAAGAACATGTGAGCAAAAGGCC
AGCAAAAGGCCAGGAACCGTAAAAAGGCCGCGTTGCTGGCGTTTTTCCATAGGCTCCGCCCCCCTGACGA
GCATCACAAAAATCGACGCTCAAGTCAGAGGTGGCGAAACCCGACAGGACTATAAAGATACCAGGCGTTT
CCCCCTGGAAGCTCCCTCGTGCGCTCTCCTGTTCCGACCCTGCCGCTTACCGGATACCTGTCCGCCTTTC
TCCCTTCGGGAAGCGTGGCGCTTTCTCATAGCTCACGCTGTAGGTATCTCAGTTCGGTGTAGGTCGTTCG
CTCCAAGCTGGGCTGTGTGCACGAACCCCCCGTTCAGCCCGACCGCTGCGCCTTATCCGGTAACTATCGT
CTTGAGTCCAACCCGGTAAGACACGACTTATCGCCACTGGCAGCAGCCACTGGTAACAGGATTAGCAGAG
CGAGGTATGTAGGCGGTGCTACAGAGTTCTTGAAGTGGTGGCCTAACTACGGCTACACTAGAAGGACAGT
ATTTGGTATCTGCGCTCTGCTGAAGCCAGTTACCTTCGGAAAAAGAGTTGGTAGCTCTTGATCCGGCAAA
CAAACCACCGCTGGTAGCGGTGGTTTTTTTGTTTGCAAGCAGCAGATTACGCGCAGAAAAAAAGGATCTC
AAGAAGATCCTTTGATCTTTTCTACGGGGTCTGACGCTCAGTGGAACGAAAACTCACGTTAAGGGATTTT
GGTCATGAGATTATCAAAAAGGATCTTCACCTAGATCCTTTTAAATTAAAAATGAAGTTTTAAATCAATC
TAAAGTATATATGAGTAAACTTGGTCTGACAGTTACCAATGCTTAATCAGTGAGGCACCTATCTCAGCGA
TCTGTCTATTTCGTTCATCCATAGTTGCCTGACTCCCCGTCGTGTAGATAACTACGATACGGGAGGGCTT
ACCATCTGGCCCCAGTGCTGCAATGATACCGCGAGACCCACGCTCACCGGCTCCAGATTTATCAGCAATA
AACCAGCCAGCCGGAAGGGCCGAGCGCAGAAGTGGTCCTGCAACTTTATCCGCCTCCATCCAGTCTATTA
ATTGTTGCCGGGAAGCTAGAGTAAGTAGTTCGCCAGTTAATAGTTTGCGCAACGTTGTTGCCATTGCTAC
AGGCATCGTGGTGTCACGCTCGTCGTTTGGTATGGCTTCATTCAGCTCCGGTTCCCAACGATCAAGGCGA
GTTACATGATCCCCCATGTTGTGCAAAAAAGCGGTTAGCTCCTTCGGTCCTCCGATCGTTGTCAGAAGTA
AGTTGGCCGCAGTGTTATCACTCATGGTTATGGCAGCACTGCATAATTCTCTTACTGTCATGCCATCCGT
AAGATGCTTTTCTGTGACTGGTGAGTACTCAACCAAGTCATTCTGAGAATAGTGTATGCGGCGACCGAGT
TGCTCTTGCCCGGCGTCAATACGGGATAATACCGCGCCACATAGCAGAACTTTAAAAGTGCTCATCATTG
GAAAACGTTCTTCGGGGCGAAAACTCTCAAGGATCTTACCGCTGTTGAGATCCAGTTCGATGTAACCCAC
TCGTGCACCCAACTGATCTTCAGCATCTTTTACTTTCACCAGCGTTTCTGGGTGAGCAAAAACAGGAAGG
CAAAATGCCGCAAAAAAGGGAATAAGGGCGACACGGAAATGTTGAATACTCATACTCTTCCTTTTTCAAT
ATTATTGAAGCATTTATCAGGGTTATTGTCTCATGAGCGGATACATATTTGAATGTATTTAGAAAAATAA
ACAAATAGGGGTTCCGCGCACATTTCCCCGAAAAGTGCCACCTGACGTCTAAGAAACCATTATTATCATG
ACATTAACCTATAAAAATAGGCGTATCACGAGGCCCTTTCGTCTCGCGCGTTTCGGTGATGACGGTGAAA
ACCTCTGACACATGCAGCTCCCGGAGACGGTCACAGCTTGTCTGTAAGCGGATGCCGGGAGCAGACAAGC
CCGTCAGGGCGCGTCAGCGGGTGTTGGCGGGTGTCGGGGCTGGCTTAACTATGCGGCATCAGAGCAGATT
GTACTGAGAGTGCACCATATGCGGTGTGAAATACCGCACAGATGCGTAAGGAGAAAATACCGCATCAGGC
GCCATTCGCCATTCAGGCTGCGCAACTGTTGGGAAGGGCGATCGGTGCGGGCCTCTTCGCTATTACGCCA
GCTGGCGAAAGGGGGATGTGCTGCAAGGCGATTAAGTTGGGTAACGCCAGGGTTTTCCCAGTCACGACGT
TGTAAAACGACGGCGCAAGGAATGGTGCATGCAAGGAGATGGCGCCCAACAGTCCCCCGGCCACGGGGCC
TGCCACCATACCCACGCCGAAACAAGCGCTCATGAGCCCGAAGTGGCGAGCCCGATCTTCCCCATCGGTG
ATGTCGGCGATATAGGCGCCAGCAACCGCACCTGTGGCGCCGGTGATGCCGGCCACGATGCGTCCGGCGT
AGAGGCGATTAGTCCAATTTGTTAAAGACAGGATATCAGTGGTCCAGGCTCTAGTTTTGACTCAACAATA
TCACCAGCTGAAGCCTATAGAGTACGAGCCATAGATAAAATAAAAGATTTTATTTAGTCTCCAGAAAAAG
GGGGGAA
