>Addgene plasmid #32385 | pMSCV-Peredox-mCherry-NLS | addgene partial sequence | sequence record 37965 | MSCV-rev 5'-CAGCGGGGCTGCTAAAGCGCATGC-3'
GAATTGTAGTCGACTCAAGCATCTTCAACTTTACGTTTCTTTTTAGGCTTGTACAGTTCGTCCATGCCGC
CGGTGGAGTGGCGGCCCTCGGCGCGTTCGTACTGTTCCACGATGGTGTAGTCCTCGTTGTGGGAGGTGAT
GTCCAACTTGATGTTGACGTTGTAGGCGCCGGGCAGCTGCACGGGCTTCTTGGCCTTGTAGGTGGTCTTG
ACCTCAGCGTCGTAGTGGCCGCCGTCCTTCAGCTTCAGCCTCTGCTTGATCTCGCCCTTCAGGGCGCCGT
CCTCGGGGTACATCCGCTCGGAGGAGGCCTCCCAGCCCATGGTCTTCTTCTGCATTACGGGGCCGTCGGA
GGGGAAGTTGGTGCCGCGCAGCTTCACCTTGTAGATGAACTCGCCGTCCTGCAGGGAGGAGTCCTGGGTC
ACGGTCACCACGCCGCCGTCCTCGAAGTTCATCACGCGCTCCCACTTGAAGCCCTCGGGGAAGGACAGCT
TCAAGTAGTCGGGGATGTCGGCGGGGTGCTTCACGTAGGCCTTGGAGCCGTACATGAACTGAGGGGACAG
GATGTCCCAGGCGAAGGGCAGGGGGCCACCCTTGGTCAC
